Addgene plasmid #91348: pHH0103_SGSM3-1/1
Purpose: Protein expression and purification of human SH3 domain construct SGSM3-1/1
Depositing lab: Sachdev Sidhu. Depositing organization: University of Toronto. Publication: Comprehensive Analysis of the Human SH3 Domain Family Reveals a Wide Variety of Non-canonical Specificities. Teyra J, Huang H, Jain S, Guan X, Dong A, Liu Y, Tempel W, Min J, Tong Y, Kim PM, Bader GD, Sidhu SS. Structure. 2017 Oct 3;25(10):1598-1610.e3. doi: 10.1016/j.str.2017.07.017. Epub 2017 Sep 7. PubMed 28890361.
Backbone
  Vector backbone: pHH0103
  Vector type: Bacterial Expression
Growth in bacteria
  Bacterial resistance: Ampicillin, 100 μg/mL
  Growth temperature: 37°C
  Growth strain: DH5alpha
  Copy number: Low Copy
Gene/Insert
  Gene/Insert name: SGSM3-1/1
  Species: H. sapiens (human)
  Insert size (bp): 221
  Entrez Gene: SGSM3 (a.k.a. RP5-1042K10.9, DKFZp761D051, MAP, RUSC3, RUTBC3)
  Cloning method: Restriction Enzyme; 5′ cloning site Sfi1 (unknown if destroyed); 3′ cloning site Not1 (unknown if destroyed)
Terms and licenses: Academic/Nonprofit Terms; Industry Terms: Not Available to Industry
How to cite: pHH0103_SGSM3-1/1 was a gift from Sachdev Sidhu (Addgene plasmid # 91348 ; http://n2t.net/addgene:91348 ; RRID:Addgene_91348)
