[The description below was written by a language model from this plasmid's Addgene catalogue record and pLannotate feature annotations shown in this document.]
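Description:
pHH0103_SGSM3-1/1 is a bacterial expression plasmid of about 6.9 kb, built on the pHH0103 backbone, for producing and purifying an SH3 domain of human SGSM3 (also known as RUTBC3 or MAP) in E. coli. It is propagated through a ColE1/pBR322-type origin and selected with ampicillin via the TEM beta-lactamase gene (bla) and its own promoter. The catalogue lists it as low copy. The backbone also carries the pBR322 bom region, an f1 phage origin that interrupts the rop gene (annotated as two fragments), and small remnants of the tetracycline resistance gene and its promoter.

The expression cassette is driven by the hybrid tac promoter followed by a lac operator. A plasmid-borne lacI gene under the lacIq promoter supplies abundant repressor, so transcription is held off until it is induced with IPTG. The reading frame opens with a 6xHis tag and Schistosoma japonicum glutathione S-transferase, followed by the SGSM3 fragment, giving two affinity handles for purification. The insert is recorded as 221 bp and was cloned between SfiI and NotI sites. The automated annotation matched it to the bovine SGSM3 orthologue, but the catalogue gives the species as human, so this most likely reflects sequence conservation. The "1/1" in the name probably marks the sole SH3 domain in this protein, although the record does not explain the numbering.

Downstream of the insert lie an fd phage terminator and two fragments of M13 gene III. Together with the f1 origin, these suggest the backbone descends from a phagemid display vector, though the record does not say so and describes no display use. The construct belongs to a collection used for a family-wide analysis of human SH3 domain binding specificities.
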