Features (pLannotate 1.2.2; 21 found; start..end, strand, type, name):
     57..134     +  promoter       lacIq promoter: lacI (mutant); In the lacIq allele, a single base change in the promoter boosts expression of the lacI gene about 10-fold.
    135..1217    +  CDS            lacI: lac repressor; lacI; The lac repressor binds to the lac operator to inhibit transcription in E. coli. This inhibition can be relieved by adding lactose or isopropyl-β-D-thiogalactopyranoside (IPTG).
   1230..1251    +  protein_bind   CAP binding site: CAP binding activates transcription in the presence of cAMP. E. coli catabolite activator protein
   1270..1287    +  promoter       tet promoter (fragment): E. coli promoter for tetracycline efflux protein gene
   1460..1488    +  promoter       tac promoter: strong E. coli promoter; hybrid between the trp and lac UV5 promoters
   1496..1512    +  protein_bind   lac operator: The lac repressor binds to the lac operator to inhibit transcription in E. coli. This inhibition can be relieved by adding lactose or isopropyl-β-D-thiogalactopyranoside (IPTG). lac repressor encoded by lacI
   1597..1614    +  CDS            6xHis: 6xHis affinity tag
   1630..2283    +  CDS            GST26_SCHJA: Experimental evidence at protein level: Swiss-Prot protein existence level 1. GST isoenzymes appear to play a central role in the parasite detoxification system. Other functions are also suspected including a role in increasing the solubility of haematin in the parasite gut. From Schistosoma japonicum (Blood fluke).
   2362..2550    +  CDS            SGSM3 (fragment): SGSM3_BOVIN - Also known as RUTBC3 From Bos taurus (Bovine).
   2566..2613    +  terminator     fd terminator (sequence withheld): central terminator from bacteriophage fd (Otsuka and Kunisawa, 1982)
   2618..2830    +  CDS            M13 gene III (fragment) (sequence partly withheld): pIII; III; minor coat protein
   2845..3315    +  CDS            M13 gene III (fragment) (sequence partly withheld): pIII; III; minor coat protein
   3337..3407    +  CDS            TcR (fragment): tetracycline efflux protein; tet; confers resistance to tetracycline
   3649..4029    -  CDS            YPB1_ECOLX: Protein predicted: Swiss-Prot protein existence level 4. From Escherichia coli.
   4046..4197    +  CDS            rop (fragment): Rop protein, which maintains plasmids at low copy number; rop
   4233..4661    -  rep_origin     f1 ori (sequence partly withheld): f1 bacteriophage origin of replication; arrow indicates direction of (+) strand synthesis
   4670..4709    +  CDS            rop (fragment): Rop protein, which maintains plasmids at low copy number; rop
   4811..4951    +  misc_feature   bom: basis of mobility region from pBR322
   5137..5724    -  rep_origin     ori: high-copy-number ColE1/pMB1/pBR322/pUC origin of replication
   5898..6755    -  CDS            bla: BLAT_ECOLX - Experimental evidence at protein level: Swiss-Prot protein existence level 1. TEM-type are the most prevalent beta-lactamases in enterobacteria; they hydrolyze the beta-lactam bond in susceptible beta-lactam antibiotics, thus conferring resistance to penicillins and cephalosporins. TEM-3 and TEM-4 are capable of hydrolyzing cefotaxime and ceftazidime. TEM-5 is capable of hydrolyzing ceftazidime. TEM-6 is capable of hydrolyzing ceftazidime and aztreonam. TEM-8/CAZ-2, TEM- 16/CAZ-7 and TEM-24/CAZ-6 are markedly active against ceftazidime. IRT- 4 shows resistance to beta-lactamase in
   6756..6860    -  promoter       AmpR promoter: bla
>Addgene plasmid #91348 | pHH0103_SGSM3-1/1 | addgene full sequence | sequence record 191899 | Addgene NGS Result
ACATTAACCTATAAAAATAGGCGTATCACGAGGCCCTTTCGTCTTCAAGAATTCCCGACACCATCGAATG
GTGCAAAACCTTTCGCGGTATGGCATGATAGCGCCCGGAAGAGAGTCAATTCAGGGTGGTGAATGTGAAA
CCAGTAACGTTATACGATGTCGCAGAGTATGCCGGTGTCTCTTATCAGACCGTTTCCCGCGTGGTGAACC
AGGCCAGCCACGTTTCTGCGAAAACGCGGGAAAAAGTGGAAGCGGCGATGGCGGAGCTGAATTACATTCC
CAACCGCGTGGCACAACAACTGGCGGGCAAACAGTCGTTGCTGATTGGCGTTGCCACCTCCAGTCTGGCC
CTGCACGCGCCGTCGCAAATTGTCGCGGCGATTAAATCTCGCGCCGATCAACTGGGTGCCAGCGTGGTGG
TGTCGATGGTAGAACGAAGCGGCGTCGAAGCCTGTAAAGCGGCGGTGCACAATCTTCTCGCGCAACGCGT
CAGTGGGCTGATCATTAACTATCCGCTGGATGACCAGGATGCCATTGCTGTGGAAGCTGCCTGCACTAAT
GTTCCGGCGTTATTTCTTGATGTCTCTGACCAGACACCCATCAACAGTATTATTTTCTCCCATGAAGACG
GTACGCGACTGGGCGTGGAGCATCTGGTCGCATTGGGTCACCAGCAAATCGCGCTGTTAGCGGGCCCATT
AAGTTCTGTCTCGGCGCGTCTGCGTCTGGCTGGCTGGCATAAATATCTCACTCGCAATCAAATTCAGCCG
ATAGCGGAACGGGAAGGCGACTGGAGTGCCATGTCCGGTTTTCAACAAACCATGCAAATGCTGAATGAGG
GCATCGTTCCCACTGCGATGCTGGTTGCCAACGATCAGATGGCGCTGGGCGCAATGCGCGCCATTACCGA
GTCCGGGCTGCGCGTTGGTGCGGATATCTCGGTAGTGGGATACGACGATACCGAAGACAGCTCATGTTAT
ATCCCGCCGTTAACCACCATCAAACAGGATTTTCGCCTGCTGGGGCAAACCAGCGTGGACCGCTTGCTGC
AACTCTCTCAGGGCCAGGCGGTGAAGGGCAATCAGCTGTTGCCCGTCTCACTGGTGAAAAGAAAAACCAC
CCTGGCGCCCAATACGCAAACCGCCTCTCCCCGCGCGTTGGCCGATTCATTAATGCAGCTGGCACGACAG
GTTTCCCGACTGGAAAGCGGGCAGTGAGCGCAACGCAATTAATGTAAGTTAGCTCACTCATTAGGCACAA
TTCTCATGTTTGACAGCTTATCATCGACTGCACGGTGCACCAATGCTTCTGGCGTCAGGCAGCCATCGGA
AGCTGTGGTATGGCTGTGCAGGTCGTAAATCACTGCATAATTCGTGTCGCTCAAGGCGCACTCCCGTTCT
GGATAATGTTTTTTGCGCCGACATCATAACGGTTCTGGCAAATATTCTGAAATGAGCTGTTGACAATTAA
TCATCGGCTCGTATAATGTGTGGAATTGTGAGCGGATAACAATTTCACACAGGAAACAGCCAGTCCGTTT
AGGTGTTTTCACGAGCACTTCACCAACAAGGACCATAGATTATGAAAATCGAAGAACACCATCACCATCA
CCATTCCAGCGGTAAGCTTATGTCCCCTATACTAGGTTATTGGAAAATTAAGGGCCTTGTGCAACCCACT
CGACTTCTTTTGGAATATCTTGAAGAAAAATATGAAGAGCATTTGTATGAGCGCGATGAAGGTGATAAAT
GGCGAAACAAAAAGTTTGAATTGGGTTTGGAGTTTCCCAATCTTCCTTATTATATTGATGGTGATGTTAA
ATTAACACAGTCTATGGCCATCATACGTTATATAGCTGACAAGCACAACATGTTGGGTGGTTGTCCAAAA
GAGCGTGCAGAGATTTCAATGCTTGAAGGAGCGGTTTTGGATATTAGATACGGTGTTTCGAGAATTGCAT
ATAGTAAAGACTTTGAAACTCTCAAAGTTGATTTTCTTAGCAAGCTACCTGAAATGCTGAAAATGTTCGA
AGATCGTTTATGTCATAAAACATATTTAAATGGTGATCATGTAACCCATCCTGACTTCATGTTGTATGAC
GCTCTTGATGTTGTTTTATACATGGACCCAATGTGCCTGGATGCGTTCCCAAAATTAGTTTGTTTTAAAA
AACGTATTGAAGCTATCCCACAAATTGATAAGTACTTGAAATCCAGCAAGTATATAGCATGGCCTTTGCA
GGGCTGGCAAGCCACGTTTGGTGGTGGCGACCATCCTCCAAAATCGGATCTGGAAGTTCTGTTCCAGGGG
CCCCTGTCCAGCGGTCTGGTTCCGCGTGGTTCCGGTACCGCGGCCCAGCCGGCCATGGCCCAGGGCGCGC
TGCGTCGTGCAAAAGCACTGCTGGATTTCGAACGTCATGATGATGATGAACTGGGTTTTCGTAAAAACGA
CATTATCACCATTGTCTCCCAGAAAGATGAACATTGCTGGGTCGGCGAACTGAATGGTCTGCGTGGCTGG
TTTCCAGCCAAATTCGTCGAAGTCCTGGATGCGGCCGCATA
[142 nt withheld, positions 2562-2703]
C
[98 nt withheld, positions 2705-2802]
AGTTTGTACTGGTGACGAAACTCAGTGTCTAGCTAGAGTGGC
[149 nt withheld, positions 2845-2993]
T
[41 nt withheld, positions 2995-3035]
T
[62 nt withheld, positions 3037-3098]
A
[35 nt withheld, positions 3100-3134]
CCTCCCTCAATCGGTTGAATGTCGCCCTTTTGTCTTTGGCGCTGGTAAACCATATGAA
[86 nt withheld, positions 3193-3278]
T
[54 nt withheld, positions 3280-3333]
CTAGCGCCGCCCTATACCTTGTCTGCCTCCCCGCGTTGCGTCGCGGTGCATGGAGCCGGGCCACCTCGAC
CTGAATGGAAGCCGGCGGCACCTCGCTAACGGATTCACCACTCCAAGAATTGGAGCCAATCAATTCTTGC
GGAGAACTGTGAATGCGCAAACCAACCCTTGGCAGAACATATCCATCGCGTCCGCCATCTCCAGCAGCCG
CACGCGGCGCATCTCGGGCAGCGTTGGGTCCTGGCCACGGGTGCGCATGATCGTGCTCCTGTCGTTGAGG
ACCCGGCTAGGCTGGCGGGGTTGCCTTACTGGTTAGCAGAATGAATCACCGATACGCGAGCGAACGTGAA
GCGACTGCTGCTGCAAAACGTCTGCGACCTGAGCAACAACATGAATGGTCTTCGGTTTCCGTGTTTCGTA
AAGTCTGGAAACGCGGAAGTCAGCGCCCTGCACCATTATGTTCCGGATCTGCATCGCAGGATGCTGCTGG
CTACCCTGTGGAACACCTACATCTGTATTAACGAAGCGCTGGCATTGACCCTGAGTGATTTTTCTCTGGT
CCCGCCGCATCCATACCGCCAGTTGTTTACCCTCACAACGTTCCAGTAACCGGGCATGTTCATCATCAGT
AACCCGTATCGTGAGCATCCTCTCTCGTTTCATCGGTATCATTACCCCCATGAACAGAAATCCCCCTTAC
ACGGAGGCATCAGTGACCAAACAGGAAAAAACCGCCCTTAACATGGCCCGCTTTATCAGAAGCCAGACAT
TAACGCTTCTGGAGAAACTCAACGAGCTGGACGCGGATGAACAGGCAGACATCTGTGAATCGCTTCACGA
CCACGCTGATGAGCTTTACCGCAGGATCCGCGAAATTGTAAGCGTTAATATTTTGTTAAAATTCGCGTTA
AATTTTTGTTAAATCAGCTCATTTTTTAACCAATAGGCCGAAATCGGCAAAATCCCTTATAAATCAAAAG
AATAGACCGAGATAGGGT
[37 nt withheld, positions 4332-4368]
AAAGAACGTGGACTCCAACGTCAAAGG
[49 nt withheld, positions 4396-4444]
T
[91 nt withheld, positions 4446-4536]
G
[124 nt withheld, positions 4538-4661]
CGCGGATCCTGCCTCGCGCGTTTCGGTGATGACGGTGAAAACCTCTGACACATGCAGCTCCCGGAGACGG
TCACAGCTTGTCTGTAAGCGGATGCCGGGAGCAGACAAGCCCGTCAGGGCGCGTCAGCGGGTGTTGGCGG
GTGTCGGGGCGCAGCCATGACCCAGTCACGTAGCGATAGCGGAGTGTATACTGGCTTAACTATGCGGCAT
CAGAGCAGATTGTACTGAGAGTGCACCATATGCGGTGTGAAATACCGCACAGATGCGTAAGGAGAAAATA
CCGCATCAGGCGCTCTTCCGCTTCCTCGCTCACTGACTCGCTGCGCTCGGTCGTTCGGCTGCGGCGAGCG
GTATCAGCTCACTCAAAGGCGGTAATACGGTTATCCACAGAATCAGGGGATAACGCAGGAAAGAACATGT
GAGCAAAAGGCCAGCAAAAGGCCAGGAACCGTAAAAAGGCCGCGTTGCTGGCGTTTTTCCATAGGCTCCG
CCCCCCTGACGAGCATCACAAAAATCGACGCTCAAGTCAGAGGTGGCGAAACCCGACAGGACTATAAAGA
TACCAGGGTTTCCCCCTGGAAGCTCCCTCGTGCGCTCTCCTGTTCCGACCCTGCCGCTTACCGGATACCT
GTCCGCCTTTCTCCCTTCGGGAAGCGTGGCGCTTTCTCATAGCTCACGCTGTAGGTATCTCAGTTCGGTG
TAGGTCGTTCGCTCCAAGCTGGGCTGTGTGCACGAACCCCCCGTTCAGCCCGACCGCTGCGCCTTATCCG
GTAACTATCGTCTTGAGTCCAACCCGGTAAGACACGACTTATCGCCACTGGCAGCAGCCACTGGTAACAG
GATTAGCAGAGCGAGGTATGTAGGCGGTGCTACAGAGTTCTTGAAGTGGTGGCCTAACTACGGCTACACT
AGAAGGACAGTATTTGGTATCTGCGCTCTGCTGAAGCCAGTTACCTTCGGAAAAAGAGTTGGTAGCTCTT
GATCCGGCAAACAAACCACCGCTGGTAGCGGTGGTTTTTTTGTTTGCAAGCAGCAGATTACGCGCAGAAA
AAAAGGATCTCAAGAAGATCCTTTGATCTTTTCTACGGGGTCTGACGCTCAGTGGAACGAAAACTCACGT
TAAGGGATTTTGGTCATGAGATTATCAAAAAGGATCTTCACCTAGATCCTTTTAAATTAAAAATGAAGTT
TTAAATCAATCTAAAGTATATATGAGTAAACTTGGTCTGACAGTTACCAATGCTTAATCAGTGAGGCACC
TATCTCAGCGATCTGTCTATTTCGTTCATCCATAGTTGCCTGACTCCCCGTCGTGTAGATAACTACGATA
CGGGAGGGCTTACCATCTGGCCCCAGTGCTGCAATGATACCGCGAGACCCACGCTCACCGGCTCCAGATT
TATCAGCAATAAACCAGCCAGCCGGAAGGGCCGAGCGCAGAAGTGGTCCTGCAACTTTATCCGCCTCCAT
CCAGTCTATTAATTGTTGCCGGGAAGCTAGAGTAAGTAGTTCGCCAGTTAATAGTTTGCGCAACGTTGTT
GCCATTGCTGCAGGCATCGTGGTGTCACGCTCGTCGTTTGGTATGGCTTCATTCAGCTCCGGTTCCCAAC
GATCAAGGCGAGTTACATGATCCCCCATATTGTGCAAAAAAGCGGTTAGCTCCTTCGGTCCTCCGATCGT
TGTCAGAAGTAAGTTGGCCGCAGTGTTATCACTCATGGTTATGGCAGCACTGCATAATTCTCTTACTGTC
ATGCCATCCGTAAGATGCTTTTCTGTGACTGGTGAGTACTCAACCAAGTCATTCTGAGAATAGTGTATGC
GGCGACCGAGTTGCTCTTGCCCGGCGTCAACACGGGATAATACCGCGCCACATAGCAGAACTTTAAAAGT
GCTCATCATTGGAAAACGTTCTTCGGGGCGAAAACTCTCAAGGATCTTACCGCTGTTGAGATCCAGTTCG
ATGTAACCCACTCGTGCACCCAACTGATCTTCAGCATCTTTTACTTTCACCAGCGTTTCTGGGTGAGCAA
AAACAGGAAGGCAAAATGCCGCAAAAAAGGGAATAAGGGCGACACGGAAATGTTGAATACTCATACTCTT
CCTTTTTCAATATTATTGAAGCATTTATCAGGGTTATTGTCTCATGAGCGGATACATATTTGAATGTATT
TAGAAAAATAAACAAATAGGGGTTCCGCGCACATTTCCCCGAAAAGTGCCACCTGACGTCTAAGAAACCA
TTATTATCATG
