>Addgene plasmid #91348 | pHH0103_SGSM3-1/1 | depositor partial sequence | sequence record 175836 | insert sequence
GGTACCGAATTCGGATCCGCGCGCTGCGTCGTGCAAAAGCACTGCTGGATTTCGAACGTCATGATGATGA
TGAACTGGGTTTTCGTAAAAACGACATTATCACCATTGTCTCCCAGAAAGATGAACATTGCTGGGTCGGC
GAACTGAATGGTCTGCGTGGCTGGTTTCCAGCCAAATTCGTCGAAGTCCTGGATGCGGCCGCTAGCTAAG
TCGACGAGCTC
